Addgene plasmid #133870: pJBL7035
Purpose: AtzB expression plasmid
Depositing lab: Julius Lucks. Depositing organization: Northwestern University. Publication: Design and Optimization of a Cell-Free Atrazine Biosensor. Silverman AD, Akova U, Alam KK, Jewett MC, Lucks JB. ACS Synth Biol. 2020 Mar 20;9(3):671-677. doi: 10.1021/acssynbio.9b00388. Epub 2020 Mar 3. PubMed 32078765.
Backbone
  Vector backbone: pJL1
  Backbone size w/o insert (bp): 1763
  Total vector size (bp): 3209
  Vector type: Bacterial Expression, Synthetic Biology
Growth in bacteria
  Bacterial resistance: Kanamycin, 50 μg/mL
  Growth temperature: 37°C
  Growth strain: DH5alpha
  Growth instructions: Grows very slowly--2 days from colony to rich media even when uninduced
  Copy number: High Copy
Gene/Insert
  Gene/Insert name: AtzB
  Species: Pseudomonas ADP-1
  Insert size (bp): 1446
  Promoter: T7
  Cloning method: Unknown
  Sequencing primers: 5′ cgcctggtatctttatagtc
Resource information
  A portion of this plasmid was derived from a plasmid made by: Was cloned by Twist Biosciences into specified pJL1 vector
Terms and licenses: Academic/Nonprofit Terms; Industry Terms: Not Available to Industry
How to cite: pJBL7035 was a gift from Julius Lucks (Addgene plasmid # 133870 ; http://n2t.net/addgene:133870 ; RRID:Addgene_133870)
