[The description below was written by a language model from this plasmid's Addgene catalogue record.]
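Description:
pJBL7035 is a small bacterial expression plasmid, about 3.2 kb in total, built on the compact pJL1 backbone (roughly 1.8 kb without insert). It is classed as a bacterial expression and synthetic biology vector, is maintained at high copy number in E. coli cloning strains, and is selected with kanamycin. The record does not include a feature table, so the identity of the replication origin, the terminator, the ribosome binding site and any epitope or purification tags is not stated.

The payload is a 1,446 bp insert encoding AtzB from Pseudomonas sp. ADP, placed under control of a T7 promoter, so transcription depends on T7 RNA polymerase supplied by the expression host or added to an in vitro reaction. AtzB is the second enzyme of the well-characterised atrazine catabolic pathway, a hydrolase that acts on hydroxyatrazine downstream of AtzA and upstream of AtzC, which together convert the herbicide atrazine to cyanuric acid. The insert was synthesised and cloned commercially into the specified pJL1 vector; the exact cloning method is not recorded.

The stated purpose is simply AtzB expression, and the associated work concerns the design and optimisation of a cell-free atrazine biosensor. This suggests the plasmid serves as a template for producing the enzyme as one component of a reconstituted metabolic conversion step feeding a downstream sensor, though the record does not spell this out. The depositor notes that cells carrying the plasmid grow very slowly even without induction, suggesting that the construct or leaky AtzB expression burdens the host.
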