>Addgene plasmid #133870 | pJBL7035 | addgene full sequence | sequence record 272119 | Addgene NGS Result
TAATACGACTCACTATAGGGAGACCACAACGGTTTCCCTCTAGAAATAATTTTGTTTAACTTTAAGAAGG
AGATATACATATGACTACTACCCTGTATACGGGATTCCATCAATTAGTGACAGGTGACGTAGCGGGGACC
GTTCTGAATGGTGTCGATATTCTGGTACGTGATGGGGAAATTATCGGCTTGGGCCCAGATTTGCCTCGCA
CACTGGCACCCATCGGCGTTGGGCAAGAGCAAGGCGTCGAAGTGGTTAATTGTCGCGGACTTACCGCGTA
TCCGGGTTTAATCAATACGCACCATCACTTCTTCCAGGCGTTTGTCCGCAATCTTGCACCCCTTGATTGG
ACCCAGTTGGACGTCTTAGCATGGCTTCGTAAGATCTATCCCGTTTTTGCCTTAGTTGATGAGGATTGTA
TTTATCATTCGACCGTAGTCTCGATGGCTGAGCTGATTAAACACGGCTGTACGACTGCGTTTGATCACCA
ATATAACTACTCGCGTCGCGGGGGCCCCTTCCTGGTTGACCGCCAGTTCGATGCAGCCAATTTGTTGGGC
CTTCGTTTTCATGCAGGTCGCGGATGCATCACGCTTCCGATGGCCGAGGGGAGCACTATTCCCGATGCGA
TGCGTGAGAGCACAGACACATTCCTTGCAGATTGTGAACGCCTGGTTTCTCGTTTCCATGACCCGCGCCC
TTTCGCTATGCAACGTGTAGTTGTTGCTCCATCCTCTCCAGTGATTGCTTATCCCGAAACCTTTGTGGAG
TCAGCACGTCTTGCCCGTCATTTAGGTGTTAGTTTACACACTCATCTGGGGGAAGGAGAGACACCTGCGA
TGGTCGCCCGCTTTGGGGAGCGCTCATTAGATTGGTGTGAGAACCGTGGTTTCGTTGGTCCAGATGTATG
GTTAGCACACGGATGGGAATTTACCGCGGCCGATATTGCGCGTCTTGCCGCTACCGGCACCGGGGTAGCC
CATTGTCCTGCCCCGGTCTTCTTGGTTGGAGCTGAGGTTACGGATATTCCGGCGATGGCAGCAGCTGGGG
TACGTGTAGGGTTCGGTGTGGACGGGCACGCCTCAAATGACTCCTCGAACCTGGCAGAGTGTATTCGCTT
GGCGTACCTTCTGCAGTGTCTGAAGGCCAGCGAGCGTCAGCACCCTGTTCCTGCGCCGTACGATTTCTTA
CGTATGGCTACTCAAGGGGGGGCGGACTGCTTAAATCGTCCTGACTTAGGCGCCTTAGCTGTCGGGCGCG
CGGCTGACTTTTTTGCCGTGGATTTAAACCGCATTGAGTATATTGGAGCGAATCACGATCCTCGTTCCCT
TCCCGCCAAGGTGGGATTCTCCGGACCCGTAGACATGACAGTTATTAATGGTAAGGTAGTCTGGCGCAAT
GGCGAGTTCCCTGGTCTTGACGAGATGGAGCTTGCACGCGCTGCGGACGGAGTGTTCCGCCGCGTTATTT
ACGGAGATCCGTTGGTTGCTGCCTTGCGTCGCGGTACCGGGGTTACTCCCTGTTAAGTCGACCGGCTGCT
AACAAAGCCCGAAAGGAAGCTGAGTTGGCTGCTGCCACCGCTGAGCAATAACTAGCATAACCCCTTGGGG
CCTCTAAACGGGTCTTGAGGGGTTTTTTGCTGAAAGCCAATTCTGATTAGAAAAACTCATCGAGCATCAA
ATGAAACTGCAATTTATTCATATCAGGATTATCAATACCATATTTTTGAAAAAGCCGTTTCTGTAATGAA
GGAGAAAACTCACCGAGGCAGTTCCATAGGATGGCAAGATCCTGGTATCGGTCTGCGATTCCGACTCGTC
CAACATCAATACAACCTATTAATTTCCCCTCGTCAAAAATAAGGTTATCAAGTGAGAAATCACCATGAGT
GACGACTGAATCCGGTGAGAATGGCAAAAGCTTATGCATTTCTTTCCAGACTTGTTCAACAGGCCAGCCA
TTACGCTCGTCATCAAAATCACTCGCATCAACCAAACCGTTATTCATTCGTGATTGCGCCTGAGCGAGAC
GAAATACGCGATCGCTGTTAAAAGGACAATTACAAACAGGAATCGAATGCAACCGGCGCAGGAACACTGC
CAGCGCATCAACAATATTTTCACCTGAATCAGGATATTCTTCTAATACCTGGAATGCTGTTTTCCCGGGG
ATCGCAGTGGTGAGTAACCATGCATCATCAGGAGTACGGATAAAATGCTTGATGGTCGGAAGAGGCATAA
ATTCCGTCAGCCAGTTTAGTCTGACCATCTCATCTGTAACATCATTGGCAACGCTACCTTTGCCATGTTT
CAGAAACAACTCTGGCGCATCGGGCTTCCCATACAATCGATAGATTGTCGCACCTGATTGCCCGACATTA
TCGCGAGCCCATTTATACCCATATAAATCAGCATCCATGTTGGAATTTAATCGCGGCTTCGAGCAAGACG
TTTCCCGTTGAATATGGCTCATAACACCCCTTGTATTACTGTTTATGTAAGCAGACAGTTTTATTGTTCA
TGATGATATATTTTTATCTTGTGCAATGTAACATCAGAGATTTTGAGACACAACGTGAGATCAAAGGATC
TTCTTGAGATCCTTTTTTTCTGCGCGTAATCTGCTGCTTGCAAACAAAAAAACCACCGCTACCAGCGGTG
GTTTGTTTGCCGGATCAAGAGCTACCAACTCTTTTTCCGAAGGTAACTGGCTTCAGCAGAGCGCAGATAC
CAAATACTGTTCTTCTAGTGTAGCCGTAGTTAGGCCACCACTTCAAGAACTCTGTAGCACCGCCTACATA
CCTCGCTCTGCTAATCCTGTTACCAGTGGCTGCTGCCAGTGGCGATAAGTCGTGTCTTACCGGGTTGGAC
TCAAGACGATAGTTACCGGATAAGGCGCAGCGGTCGGGCTGAACGGGGGGTTCGTGCACACAGCCCAGCT
TGGAGCGAACGACCTACACCGAACTGAGATACCTACAGCGTGAGCTATGAGAAAGCGCCACGCTTCCCGA
AGGGAGAAAGGCGGACAGGTATCCGGTAAGCGGCAGGGTCGGAACAGGAGAGCGCACGAGGGAGCTTCCA
GGGGGAAACGCCTGGTATCTTTATAGTCCTGTCGGGTTTCGCCACCTCTGACTTGAGCGTCGATTTTTGT
GATGCTCGTCAGGGGGGCGGAGCCTATGGAAAAACGCCAGCAACGCGATCCCGCGAAAT
